>Addgene plasmid #138523 | pBT114 | addgene full sequence | sequence record 273895 | Addgene NGS Result
CAAACAATCAGGATTATATTGATGAATTGCCATCACCTGATAA
[45 nt withheld, positions 44-88]
CCCGCAAAATGATAATGTTACTCAAACTTTTAAAATTAATAACGTTCGGGCAAAGGATTTAATACGAGTT
GTCGAATTGTTTGTAAAGTCTAATACTTCTAAATCCTCAAATGTATTATCTATTGACGGATCTAATCTAT
TAGTTGTTAGTGCTCCTAAAGATATTTTAGATAACCTTTCTCAATTCCTTTCAACTGTTGATTTGCCAAC
TGACCAGGTATTGATTGAGGGTTTGATATTT
[32 nt withheld, positions 330-361]
ATTTGCTGCTGGCTCTCAGCGTGGCACTGTTGCAGGCGGA
[38 nt withheld, positions 402-439]
TGGTGGTTCGTTCGGTATTTTTAAT
[68 nt withheld, positions 465-532]
A
[35 nt withheld, positions 534-568]
CTCTA
[73 nt withheld, positions 574-646]
GATTGAGCGTCAAAATGTAGGTATTTCCATGAGCGTTTTTCCT
[38 nt withheld, positions 690-727]
C
[53 nt withheld, positions 729-781]
CCAAAGAAGTATTGCT
[33 nt withheld, positions 798-830]
C
[115 nt withheld, positions 832-946]
G
[159 nt withheld, positions 948-1106]
CGCCGGCTTTCCCCGTCAAGCGCTAAATCGGGGGC
[106 nt withheld, positions 1142-1247]
CCTTTGACGTTGGAGTCCACGTTCTTT
[37 nt withheld, positions 1275-1311]
ACCCTATCTCGGGCTATTCTTTTGATTTATAAGGGATTTTGCCGATTTCGGCCTATTGGTTAAAAAATGA
GCTGATTTAACAAAAATTTAACGCGAATTTTAACAAAAT
[37 nt withheld, positions 1421-1457]
TTCCTGTTTTTGGGGCTTTTCTTAGAAGAGCTCCCTATCAGTGATAGAGATTGACATCCCTATCAGTGAT
AGAGATACTGAGCACGAATCTGAAAGAGGAGAAAGGATCTATGGCGAGTAGCGAAGACGTTATCAAAGAG
TTCATGCGTTTCAAAGTTCGTATGGAAGGTTCCGTTAACGGTCACGAGTTCGAAATCGAAGGTGAAGGTG
AAGGTCGTCCGTACGAAGGTACCCAGACCGCTAAACTGAAAGTTACCAAAGGTGGTCCGCTGCCGTTCGC
TTGGGACATCCTGTCCCCGCAGTTCCAGTACGGTTCCAAAGCTTACGTTAAACACCCGGCTGACATCCCG
GACTACCTGAAACTGTCCTTCCCGGAAGGTTTCAAATGGGAACGTGTTATGAACTTCGAAGACGGTGGTG
TTGTTACCGTTACCCAGGACTCCTCCCTGCAAGACGGTGAGTTCATCTACAAAGTTAAACTGCGTGGTAC
CAACTTCCCGTCCGACGGTCCGGTTATGCAGAAAAAAACCATGGGTTGGGAAGCTTCCACCGAACGTATG
TACCCGGAAGACGGTGCTCTGAAAGGTGAAATCAAAATGCGTCTGAAACTGAAAGACGGTGGTCACTACG
ACGCTGAAGTTAAAACCACCTACATGGCTAAAAAACCGGTTCAGCTGCCGGGTGCTTACAAAACCGACAT
CAAACTGGACATCACCTCCCACAACGAAGACTACACCATCGTTGAACAGTACGAACGTGCTGAAGGTCGT
CACTCCACCGGTGCTTAATAAGGATCTCCAGGCATCAAATAAAACGAAAGGCTCAGTCGAAAGACTGGGC
CTTTCGTTTTATCTGTTGTTTGTCGGTGAACGCTCTCTACTAGAGTCACACTGGCTCACCTTCGGGTGGG
CCTTTCTGCGTTTATACAGGTGGCACTTTTCGGGGAAATGTGCGCGGAACCCCTATTTGTTTATTTTTCT
AAATACATTCAAATATGTATCCGCTCATAAATTAATTCTTAGAAAAACTCATCGAGCATCAAATGAAACT
GCAATTTATTCATATCAGGATTATCAATACCATATTTTTGAAAAAGCCGTTTCTGTAATGAAGGAGAAAA
CTCACCGAGGCAGTTCCATAGGATGGCAAGATCCTGGTATCGGTCTGCGATTCCGACTCGTCCAACATCA
ATACAACCTATTAATTTCCCCTCGTCAAAAATAAGGTTATCAAGTGAGAAATCACCATGAGTGACGACTG
AATCCGGTGAGAATGGCAAAAGTTTATGCATTTCTTTCCAGACTTGTTCAACAGGCCAGCCATTACGCTC
GTCATCAAAATCACTCGCATCAACCAAACCGTTATTCATTCGTGATTGCGCCTGAGCGAGACGAAATACG
CGATCGCTGTTAAAAGGACAATTACAAACAGGAATCGAATGCAACCGGCGCAGGAACACTGCCAGCGCAT
CAACAATATTTTCACCTGAATCAGGATATTCTTCTAATACCTGGAATGCTGTTTTCCCGGGGATCGCAGT
GGTGAGTAACCATGCATCATCAGGAGTACGGATAAAATGCTTGATGGTCGGAAGAGGCATAAATTCCGTC
AGCCAGTTTAGTCTGACCATCTCATCTGTAACATCATTGGCAACGCTACCTTTGCCATGTTTCAGAAACA
ACTCTGGCGCATCGGGCTTCCCATACAATCGATAGATTGTCGCACCTGATTGCCCGACATTATCGCGAGC
CCATTTATACCCATATAAATCAGCATCCATGTTGGAATTTAATCGCGGCCTAGAGCAAGACGTTTCCCGT
TGAATATGGCTCATAACACCCCTTGTATTACTGTTTATGTAAGCAGACAGTTTTATTGTTCATGAAGGCC
AAATAGGCCGTTCAGATCCTTCCGTATTTAGCCAGTATGTTCTCTAGTGTGGTTCGTTGTTTTTGCGTGA
GCCATGAGAACGAACCATTGAGATCATGCTTACTTTGCATGTCACTCAAAAATTTTGCCTCAAAACTGGT
GAGCTGAATTTTTGCAGTTAAAGCATCGTGTAGTGTTTTTCTTAGTCCGTTACGTAGGTAGGAATCTGAT
GTAATGGTTGTTGGTATTTTGTCACCATTCATTTTTATCTGGTTGTTCTCAAGTTCGGTTACGAGATCCA
TTTGTCTATCTAGTTCAACTTGGAAAATCAACGTATCAGTCGGGCGGCCTCGCTTATCAACCACCAATTT
CATATTGCTGTAAGTGTTTAAATCTTTACTTATTGGTTTCAAAACCCATTGGTTAAGCCTTTTAAACTCA
TGGTAGTTATTTTCAAGCATTAACATGAACTTAAATTCATCAAGGCTAATCTCTATATTTGCCTTGTGAG
TTTTCTTTTGTGTTAGTTCTTTTAATAACCACTCATAAATCCTCATAGAGTATTTGTTTTCAAAAGACTT
AACATGTTCCAGATTATATTTTATGAATTTTTTTAACTGGAAAAGATAAGGCAATATCTCTTCACTAAAA
ACTAATTCTAATTTTTCGCTTGAGAACTTGGCATAGTTTGTCCACTGGAAAATCTCAAAGCCTTTAACCA
AAGGATTCCTGATTTCCACAGTTCTCGTCATCAGCTCTCTGGTTGCTTTAGCTAATACACCATAAGCATT
TTCCCTACTGATGTTCATCATCTGAGCGTATTGGTTATAAGTGAACGATACCGTCCGTTCTTTCCTTGTA
GGGTTTTCAATCGTGGGGTTGAGTAGTGCCACACAGCATAAAATTAGCTTGGTTTCATGCTCCGTTAAGT
CATAGCGACTAATCGCTAGTTCATTTGCTTTGAAAACAACTAATTCAGACATACATCTCAATTGGTCTAG
GTGATTTTAATCACTATACCAATTGAGATGGGCTAGTCAATGATAATTACTAGTCCTTTTCCTTTGAGTT
GTGGGTATCTGTAAATTCTGCTAGACCTTTGCTGGAAAACTTGTAAATTCTGCTAGACCCTCTGTAAATT
CCGCTAGACCTTTGTGTGTTTTTTTTGTTTATATTCAAGTGGTTATAATTTATAGAATAAAGAAAGAATA
AAAAAAGATAAAAAGAATAGATCCCAGCCCTGTGTATAACTCACTACTTTAGTCAGTTCCGCAGTATTAC
AAAAGGATGTCGCAAACGCTGTTTGCTCCTCTACAAAACAGACCTTAAAACCCTAAAGGCTTAAGTAGCA
CCCTCGCAAGCTCGGGCAAATCGCTGAATATTCCTTTTGTCTCCGACCATCAGGCACCTGAGTCGCTGTC
TTTTTCGTGACATTCAGTTCGCTGCGCTCACGGCTCTGGCAGTGAATGGGGGTAAATGGCACTACAGGCG
CCTTTTATGGATTCATGCAAGGAAACTACCCATAATACAAGAAAAGCCCGTCACGGGCTTCTCAGGGCGT
TTTATGGCGGGTCTGCTATGTGGTGCTATCTGACTTTTTGCTGTTCAGCAGTTCCTGCCCTCTGATTTTC
CAGTCTGACCACTTCGGATTATCCCGTGACAGGTCATTCAGACTGGCTAATGCACCCAGTAAGGCAGCGG
TATCATCAACAGGCTTACCCGTCTTACTGTCAAGAGGACATCCGGTCAAATAAAACGAAAGGCTCAGTCG
AAAGACTGGGCCTTTCGTTTTGCTGAGGAGACTTAGGGACCCTGCTCTTCTGGCTAATGGAGATTTTCAA
CATGGGCTAGCACAGCCCTAGGTATTATGCTAGCGTGGTGT
[106 nt withheld, positions 5209-5314]
TCTC
[98 nt withheld, positions 5319-5416]
TGCTCAATTACCCTCTGACTTTGTTCAGGGT
[56 nt withheld, positions 5448-5503]
AAAGA
[55 nt withheld, positions 5509-5563]
CAAAT
[194 nt withheld, positions 5569-5762]
ATCTGATTTGCTTGCTATTGGGCGCGGTAATGATTCCTACGATGAAAATAAAAACGGATTGCTTGTTCTC
GATGAGTGCGGTACTTGGTTTAATACCCGTTCTTGGAATGAT
[32 nt withheld, positions 5875-5906]
ACATGCTCGTAAATTAGGATGGGATATTATTTTTCTTGTTCAGGAC
[44 nt withheld, positions 5953-5996]
TGTTGTTTATTGTCGTCGTCTGGACAGAATTACTTTACCTTTTGTCGGTACTTTATATTCTCTTATTACT
GGCTCGAAAATGCCTCTGCCTAAATTACATGTTGGCGTTGTTAAATATGGC
[53 nt withheld, positions 6118-6170]
GTATAACGCATACGATACTAAACAGGCTTTTTCTAGTAATTATGATTCCGGTGTTTATTCTTATTTAACG
[107 nt withheld, positions 6241-6347]
T
[110 nt withheld, positions 6349-6458]
T
[86 nt withheld, positions 6460-6545]
ACTTACATATATTGATTTATGTACTGTTTCC
[84 nt withheld, positions 6577-6660]
G
[35 nt withheld, positions 6662-6696]
TATAACTTGGTATTCAAAGCAATCAGGCGAATCCGTTATTGTTTCTCCCGATGTAAAAGGTACTGTTACT
GTATATTCATCTGACGTTAAACCTGAAAATCTACGCAATTTCTTTATTTCTGTTTTACGTGCAAATAATT
TTGATATGGTAGGTTCTAACCCTTCCATTATTCAGAAGTATAATC
Features (pLannotate 1.2.2; 13 found; start..end, strand, type, name):
    983..1479    +  rep_origin     M13 ori (sequence partly withheld): M13 bacteriophage origin of replication; arrow indicates direction of (+) strand synthesis
   1489..1542    +  promoter       PLtetO-1 promoter (fragment): modified phage lambda PL promoter with tet operator sites (Lutz and Bujard, 1997)
   1568..2245    +  CDS            mRFP1: monomeric derivative of DsRed (Campbell et al., 2002)
   2263..2334    +  terminator     rrnB T1 terminator: transcription terminator T1 from the E. coli rrnB gene
   2350..2377    +  terminator     T7Te terminator: phage T7 early transcription terminator
   2410..2465    +  promoter       AmpR promoter (fragment): bla
   2476..3291    -  CDS            KanR: aminoglycoside phosphotransferase; aph(3')-Ia; confers resistance to kanamycin in bacteria or G418 (Geneticin®) in eukaryotes
   3359..4309    -  CDS            Rep101: RepA protein needed for replication with the pSC101 origin; rep101
   4357..4579    -  rep_origin     pSC101 ori: low-copy replication origin that requires the Rep101 protein
   5074..5118    +  terminator     rrnB T1 terminator: transcription terminator T1 from the E. coli rrnB gene
   5232..5570    +  CDS            M13 gene VI (sequence partly withheld): pVI; VI; minor coat protein
   5572..6618    +  CDS            M13 gene I (sequence partly withheld): pI; I; phage assembly
   6596..995     +  CDS            M13 gene IV (across the origin) (sequence partly withheld): pIV; IV; phage assembly
