[The description below was written by a language model from this plasmid's Addgene catalogue record and pLannotate feature annotations shown in this document.]
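Description:
pBT114 is a 6,881-nt bacterial plasmid deposited for "phage cloning", from work on phage-assisted evolution of an adenine base editor. The catalogue describes the insert only as "phage genes" and lists the backbone as a pCMV vector with a BR322 origin, but the sequence annotation does not support that. The only plasmid replicon detected is the low-copy pSC101 origin together with its Rep101 (RepA) initiator gene, and no CMV or pBR322-type elements are annotated. The feature table is likely the more reliable guide to the backbone. Selection is by kanamycin through an aph(3')-Ia KanR cassette, in agreement with the catalogue, and the recorded host is a standard E. coli cloning strain.

The phage-derived portion is a contiguous block of M13 sequence comprising gene VI (minor coat protein), gene I and gene IV (both assembly functions), followed by the M13 origin of replication. Gene IV spans the numbering origin of the circular record. Immediately after the M13 ori sits an mRFP1 reporter driven by a fragment of the PLtetO-1 promoter and closed off by rrnB T1 and T7Te terminators. Another rrnB T1 terminator lies upstream of gene VI, presumably insulating the phage block from plasmid transcription.

This layout suggests that the plasmid carries one segment of the M13 genome in a stably propagated form, with the red fluorescent cassette plausibly acting as a visible placeholder or dropout marker at the position where a gene of interest would be introduced when assembling selection phage. The record does not spell out this workflow, and the annotated phage genes make up only part of an M13 genome, so the remaining genes must come from elsewhere.
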