Addgene plasmid #138523: pBT114
Purpose: phage cloning
Depositing lab: David Liu. Depositing organization: Broad Institute. Publication: Phage-assisted evolution of an adenine base editor with improved Cas domain compatibility and activity. Richter MF, Zhao KT, Eton E, Lapinaite A, Newby GA, Thuronyi BW, Wilson C, Koblan LW, Zeng J, Bauer DE, Doudna JA, Liu DR. Nat Biotechnol. 2020 Jul;38(7):883-891. doi: 10.1038/s41587-020-0453-z. Epub 2020 Mar 16. PubMed 32433547.
Backbone
  Vector backbone: pCMV with a BR322 origin
  Vector type: Synthetic Biology
Growth in bacteria
  Bacterial resistance: Kanamycin, 50 μg/mL
  Growth temperature: 37°C
  Growth strain: DH5alpha
  Copy number: Unknown
Gene/Insert
  Gene/Insert name: phage genes
  Species: Other
  Cloning method: Unknown
Terms and licenses: Academic/Nonprofit Terms; Industry Terms: Not Available to Industry
How to cite: pBT114 was a gift from David Liu (Addgene plasmid # 138523 ; http://n2t.net/addgene:138523 ; RRID:Addgene_138523)
